>Addgene plasmid #11548 | RCAS-myc | addgene partial sequence | sequence record 18309 | RCAS-F 5'-ACATGGGTGGTGGTATAGCGCTTGCG-3'
GCTATTGGTATTGTGAATACGCTTTTGTCTGTGTGCTGCAGGAGCTGAGCTGACTCTGCTGGTGGCCTCG
CGTACCACTGTGGCATCGGCGGCCGCGTTTCGCCCCGACGATGCCCCTCAACGTTAGCTTCACCAACAGG
AACTATGACCTCGACTACGACTCGGTGCAGCCGTATTTCTACTGCGACGAGGAGGAGAACTTCTACCAGC
AGCAGCAGCAGAGCGAGCTGCAGCCCCCGGCGCCCAGCGAGGATATCTGGAAGAAATTCGAGCTGCTGCC
CACCCCGCCCCTGTCCCCTAGCCGCCGCTCCGGGCTCTGCTCGCCCTCCTACGTTGCGGTCACACCCTTC
TCCCTTCGGGGAGACAACGACGGCGGTGGCGGGAGCTTCTCCACGGCCGACCAGCTGGAGATGGTGACCG
AGCTGCTGGGAGGAGACATGGTGAACCAGAGTTTCATCTGCGACCCGGACGACGAGACCTTCATCAAAAA
CATCATCATCCAGGACTGTATGTGGAGCGGCTTCTCGGCCGCCGCCAAGCTCGTCTCAGAGAAGCTGGCC
TCCTACCAGGCTGCGCGCAAAGACAGCGGCAGCCCGAACCCCGCCCGCGGCCACAGCGTCTGCTCCACCT
CCAGCTTGTACCTGCAGGATCTGAGCGCCGCCGCCTCAGAGTGCATCGACCCCTCGGTGGTCTTCCCCTA
