[The description below was written by a language model from this plasmid's Addgene catalogue record.]
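Description:
RCAS-myc is a retroviral vector built on the RCAS backbone (about 11.6 kb without insert), carrying an approximately 1.4 kb human c-myc (MYC) insert. RCAS is the replication-competent avian leukosis virus-derived vector family, in which the transgene is carried along with the viral genes and is normally expressed from the viral long terminal repeat via a spliced message. The record itself provides no feature table and does not list the promoter, LTRs, bacterial origin of replication or any tags, so these details cannot be confirmed for this particular plasmid. The insert was placed by restriction cloning into a PmeI site, and both junction sites were destroyed in the process. In bacteria the plasmid is selected with ampicillin; its copy number is recorded as unknown.

The associated publication describes inducing ovarian cancer in a mouse model through defined combinations of genetic changes, which indicates that this construct was used to deliver the MYC oncogene as one of those lesions. RCAS viruses are generally produced in avian cells and infect only cells bearing the matching avian viral receptor, so use in mammals typically depends on target cells engineered to express that receptor, allowing tissue-restricted gene delivery; the record does not spell out this arrangement. The depositor notes that oncogene-carrying RCAS vectors are harmless to mammalian cells but can be oncogenic in avian cells, because some avian cells naturally express the receptor for the virus.
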