Addgene plasmid #11548: RCAS-myc
Depositing lab: Sandra Orsulic. Depositing organization: Memorial Sloan-Kettering Cancer Center. Publication: Induction of ovarian cancer by defined multiple genetic changes in a mouse model system. Orsulic S, Li Y, Soslow RA, Vitale-Cross LA, Gutkind JS, Varmus HE. Cancer Cell. 2002 Feb . 1(1):53-62. 10.1016/S1535-6108(01)00002-2 PubMed 12086888.
Backbone
  Vector backbone: RCAS
  Backbone size w/o insert (bp): 11600
  Vector type: Retroviral
Growth in bacteria
  Bacterial resistance: Ampicillin, 100 μg/mL
  Growth temperature: 37°C
  Growth strain: DH5alpha
  Copy number: Unknown
Gene/Insert
  Gene/Insert name: c-myc (alt name: myc)
  Species: H. sapiens (human)
  Insert size (bp): 1400
  GenBank ID: NT_008046
  Entrez Gene: MYC (a.k.a. MRTL, MYCC, bHLHe39, c-Myc)
  Cloning method: Restriction Enzyme; 5′ cloning site Pme1 (destroyed during cloning); 3′ cloning site Pme1 (destroyed during cloning)
  Sequencing primers: 5′ RCAS-F
Terms and licenses: Academic/Nonprofit Terms; Industry Terms: Not Available to Industry
Depositor comments: The RCAS vectors that carry oncogenes are harmless for mammalian cells, but can be oncogenic in avian cells since some avian cells express the receptor for the RCAS virus.
How to cite: RCAS-myc was a gift from Sandra Orsulic (Addgene plasmid # 11548 ; http://n2t.net/addgene:11548 ; RRID:Addgene_11548)
